Addgene plasmid #115961: pTW927
Purpose: ORF insert for replicon MoClo
Depositing lab: Ron Weiss. Depositing organization: Massachusetts Institute of Technology. Publication: Small-molecule-based regulation of RNA-delivered circuits in mammalian cells. Wagner TE, Becraft JR, Bodner K, Teague B, Zhang X, Woo A, Porter E, Alburquerque B, Dobosh B, Andries O, Sanders NN, Beal J, Densmore D, Kitada T, Weiss R. Nat Chem Biol. 2018 Nov;14(11):1043-1050. doi: 10.1038/s41589-018-0146-9. Epub 2018 Oct 16. PubMed 30327560.
Backbone
  Vector backbone: pUC19
  Vector type: Synthetic Biology
Growth in bacteria
  Bacterial resistance: Ampicillin, 100 μg/mL
  Growth temperature: 37°C
  Growth strain: DH5alpha
  Copy number: High Copy
Gene/Insert
  Gene/Insert name: Lvl0 ORF TetR-2A-mKate-PEST GG
  Species: Synthetic
  Cloning method: Gateway Cloning
Terms and licenses: Academic/Nonprofit Terms; Industry Terms: Not Available to Industry
How to cite: pTW927 was a gift from Ron Weiss (Addgene plasmid # 115961 ; http://n2t.net/addgene:115961 ; RRID:Addgene_115961)
