[The description below was written by a language model from this plasmid's Addgene catalogue record and pLannotate feature annotations shown in this document.]
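Description:
pTW927 is a level 0 part plasmid for a Golden Gate/MoClo assembly system used to build RNA replicon constructs. It is built on a pUC19 backbone and is propagated in E. coli as a high-copy plasmid through the ColE1/pUC-type origin. Selection is with ampicillin, via the β-lactamase gene and its own promoter. The feature table also shows remnants of the pUC lac region (lac promoter and operator, CAP binding site, lacZα and lacI fragments, the multiple cloning site) along with bom and rop fragments. These are backbone leftovers rather than functional parts of the payload.

The insert is a synthetic open reading frame named TetR-2A-mKate-PEST. It starts with the E. coli tetracycline repressor TetR, which binds tet operator DNA and loses that affinity when it binds tetracycline-class ligands. A short unannotated gap follows, corresponding to the 2A peptide named in the insert title, which would allow the downstream protein to be produced separately from the same reading frame. Next comes a red fluorescent protein that the annotation tool labels TagRFP. This fits mKate, which derives from the same Entacmaea quadricolor protein family. The final feature is labelled as a d2EYFP fragment and corresponds to the mouse ornithine decarboxylase PEST degron, which shortens the reporter's half-life so that fluorescence follows expression changes more closely.

No mammalian promoter or replicon element is annotated around the ORF, as expected for a promoterless coding part intended for assembly into higher-level replicon vectors. The "GG" in the insert name points to Golden Gate assembly, although the catalogue lists the cloning method as Gateway. According to the record, the plasmid supplies an ORF for replicon MoClo, in work on small-molecule regulation of RNA-delivered circuits in mammalian cells.
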