Features (pLannotate 1.2.2; 14 found; start..end, strand, type, name):
    137..236     +  misc_feature   bom (fragment): basis of mobility region from pBR322
    242..399     -  CDS            lacZα (fragment): LacZα fragment of β-galactosidase; lacZ fragment
    396..452     +  misc_feature   MCS: pUC18/19 multiple cloning site
    489..505     -  protein_bind   lac operator: The lac repressor binds to the lac operator to inhibit transcription in E. coli. This inhibition can be relieved by adding lactose or isopropyl-β-D-thiogalactopyranoside (IPTG). lac repressor encoded by lacI
    513..543     -  promoter       lac promoter: promoter for the E. coli lac operon
    558..579     -  protein_bind   CAP binding site: CAP binding activates transcription in the presence of cAMP. E. coli catabolite activator protein
    592..684     -  CDS            lacI (fragment): lac repressor; lacI; The lac repressor binds to the lac operator to inhibit transcription in E. coli. This inhibition can be relieved by adding lactose or isopropyl-β-D-thiogalactopyranoside (IPTG).
    705..1325    +  CDS            tetR: TETR2_ECOLX - Experimental evidence at protein level: Swiss-Prot protein existence level 1. TetR is the repressor of the tetracycline resistance element; its N-terminal region forms a helix-turn-helix structure and binds DNA. Binding of tetracycline to TetR reduces the repressor affinity for the tetracycline resistance gene (tetA) promoter operator sites. From Escherichia coli.
   1392..2102    +  CDS            TagRFP: monomeric derivative of red fluorescent protein from Entacmaea quadricolor (Merzlyak et al., 2007) mammalian codon-optimized
   2103..2230    +  CDS            d2EYFP (fragment): EYFP destabilized by residues 422-461 of mouse ornithine decarboxylase, giving an in vivo half-life of ~2 hours mammalian codon-optimized
   2418..3006    -  rep_origin     ori: high-copy-number ColE1/pMB1/pBR322/pUC origin of replication
   3177..4037    -  CDS            AmpR: β-lactamase; bla; confers resistance to ampicillin, carbenicillin, and related antibiotics
   4038..4142    -  promoter       AmpR promoter: bla
   4237..35      +  CDS            rop (fragment) (across the origin): Rop protein, which maintains plasmids at low copy number; rop
>Addgene plasmid #115961 | pTW927 | addgene full sequence | sequence record 272945 | Addgene NGS Result
TCGCGCGTTTCGGTGATGACGGTGAAAACCTCTGACACATGCAGCTCCCGGAGACGGTCACAGCTTGTCT
GTAAGCGGATGCCGGGAGCAGACAAGCCCGTCAGGGCGCGTCAGCGGGTGTTGGCGGGTGTCGGGGCTGG
CTTAACTATGCGGCATCAGAGCAGATTGTACTGAGAGTGCACCATATGCGGTGTGAAATACCGCACAGAT
GCGTAAGGAGAAAATACCGCATCAGGCGCCATTCGCCATTCAGGCTGCGCAACTGTTGGGAAGGGCGATC
GGTGCGGGCCTCTTCGCTATTACGCCAGCTGGCGAAAGGGGGATGTGCTGCAAGGCGATTAAGTTGGGTA
ACGCCAGGGTTTTCCCAGTCACGACGTTGTAAAACGACGGCCAGTGAATTCGAGCTCGGTACCCGGGGAT
CCTCTAGAGTCGACCTGCAGGCATGCAAGCTTGGCGTAATCATGGTCATAGCTGTTTCCTGTGTGAAATT
GTTATCCGCTCACAATTCCACACAACATACGAGCCGGAAGCATAAAGTGTAAAGCCTGGGGTGCCTAATG
AGTGAGCTAACTCACATTAATTGCGTTGCGCTCACTGCCCGCTTTCCAGTCGGGAAACCTGTCGTGCCAG
CTGCATTAATGAATCGGCCAACGCGCGGGGAGAGGCGGTTTGCGTATTGGGCGCTCTTCCGCTGGTCTCA
CACCATGTCAAGACTCGACAAGAGCAAGGTGATTAACAGTGCACTGGAACTTCTCAATGAAGTTGGGATC
GAGGGGCTGACTACTAGAAAACTCGCACAGAAACTGGGGGTTGAGCAGCCCACCTTGTACTGGCACGTTA
AAAACAAAAGGGCCCTGCTGGATGCTCTGGCCATCGAGATGCTGGATAGGCATCATACCCACTTCTGCCC
TCTGGAAGGAGAATCCTGGCAGGATTTCCTTAGAAACAACGCCAAGTCCTTTCGCTGTGCCCTTCTTAGC
CACCGGGATGGTGCTAAAGTCCATCTCGGCACACGACCAACTGAGAAGCAGTACGAAACTCTCGAGAACC
AGCTGGCCTTTCTCTGTCAACAGGGCTTTTCTCTTGAAAACGCCCTGTACGCACTGAGTGCAGTTGGGCA
CTTTACACTCGGATGTGTTCTGGAGGACCAAGAACATCAGGTGGCAAAGGAAGAGAGGGAGACACCTACG
ACTGACTCCATGCCCCCTCTCTTGAGGCAGGCAATAGAATTGTTCGACCATCAGGGCGCAGAACCCGCCT
TTCTGTTTGGGCTGGAACTGATTATCTGCGGTCTTGAGAAACAGCTGAAGTGCGAGTCCGGGAGCGGAAG
CGGAGCTACTAACTTCAGCCTGCTGAAGCAGGCTGGAGACGTGGAGGAGAACCCTGGACCTATGGTGTCT
AAGGGCGAGGAGCTGATTAAGGAGAACATGCACATGAAGCTGTACATGGAGGGCACCGTGAACAACCACC
ACTTCAAGTGCACATCCGAGGGCGAAGGCAAGCCCTACGAGGGCACCCAGACCATGAGAATCAAGGTGGT
CGAGGGCGGCCCTCTCCCCTTCGCCTTCGACATCCTGGCTACCAGCTTCATGTACGGCAGCAAAACCTTC
ATCAACCACACCCAGGGCATCCCCGACTTCTTTAAGCAGTCCTTCCCTGAGGGCTTCACATGGGAGAGAG
TCACCACATACGAAGACGGGGGCGTGCTGACCGCTACCCAGGACACCAGCCTCCAGGACGGCTGCCTCAT
CTACAACGTCAAGATCAGAGGGGTGAACTTCCCATCCAACGGCCCTGTGATGCAGAAGAAAACACTCGGC
TGGGAGGCCTCCACCGAGATGCTGTACCCCGCTGACGGCGGCCTGGAAGGCAGAAGCGACATGGCCCTGA
AGCTCGTGGGCGGGGGCCACCTGATCTGCAACTTGAAGACCACATACAGATCCAAGAAACCCGCTAAGAA
CCTCAAGATGCCCGGCGTCTACTATGTGGACAGAAGACTGGAAAGAATCAAGGAGGCCGACAAAGAGACA
TACGTCGAGCAGCACGAGGTGGCTGTGGCCAGATACTGCGACCTCCCTAGCAAACTGGGGCACAAACTTA
ATAAGCTTAGCCATGGCTTCCCGCCGGAGGTGGAGGAGCAGGATGATGGCACGCTGCCCATGTCTTGTGC
CCAGGAGAGCGGGATGGACCGTCACCCTGCAGCCTGTGCTTCTGCTAGGATCAATGTGTAATAATGAGAC
CGCTTCCTCGCTCACTGACTCGCTGCGCTCGGTCGTTCGGCTGCGGCGAGCGGTATCAGCTCACTCAAAG
GCGGTAATACGGTTATCCACAGAATCAGGGGATAACGCAGGAAAGAACATGTGAGCAAAAGGCCAGCAAA
AGGCCAGGAACCGTAAAAAGGCCGCGTTGCTGGCGTTTTTCCATAGGCTCCGCCCCCCTGACGAGCATCA
CAAAAATCGACGCTCAAGTCAGAGGTGGCGAAACCCGACAGGACTATAAAGATACCAGGCGTTTCCCCCT
GGAAGCTCCCTCGTGCGCTCTCCTGTTCCGACCCTGCCGCTTACCGGATACCTGTCCGCCTTTCTCCCTT
CGGGAAGCGTGGCGCTTTCTCATAGCTCACGCTGTAGGTATCTCAGTTCGGTGTAGGTCGTTCGCTCCAA
GCTGGGCTGTGTGCACGAACCCCCCGTTCAGCCCGACCGCTGCGCCTTATCCGGTAACTATCGTCTTGAG
TCCAACCCGGTAAGACACGACTTATCGCCACTGGCAGCAGCCACTGGTAACAGGATTAGCAGAGCGAGGT
ATGTAGGCGGTGCTACAGAGTTCTTGAAGTGGTGGCCTAACTACGGCTACACTAGAAGAACAGTATTTGG
TATCTGCGCTCTGCTGAAGCCAGTTACCTTCGGAAAAAGAGTTGGTAGCTCTTGATCCGGCAAACAAACC
ACCGCTGGTAGCGGTGGTTTTTTTGTTTGCAAGCAGCAGATTACGCGCAGAAAAAAAGGATCTCAAGAAG
ATCCTTTGATCTTTTCTACGGGGTCTGACGCTCAGTGGAACGAAAACTCACGTTAAGGGATTTTGGTCAT
GAGATTATCAAAAAGGATCTTCACCTAGATCCTTTTAAATTAAAAATGAAGTTTTAAATCAATCTAAAGT
ATATATGAGTAAACTTGGTCTGACAGTTACCAATGCTTAATCAGTGAGGCACCTATCTCAGCGATCTGTC
TATTTCGTTCATCCATAGTTGCCTGACTCCCCGTCGTGTAGATAACTACGATACGGGAGGGCTTACCATC
TGGCCCCAGTGCTGCAATGATACCGCGAGATCCACGCTCACCGGCTCCAGATTTATCAGCAATAAACCAG
CCAGCCGGAAGGGCCGAGCGCAGAAGTGGTCCTGCAACTTTATCCGCCTCCATCCAGTCTATTAATTGTT
GCCGGGAAGCTAGAGTAAGTAGTTCGCCAGTTAATAGTTTGCGCAACGTTGTTGCCATTGCTACAGGCAT
CGTGGTGTCACGCTCGTCGTTTGGTATGGCTTCATTCAGCTCCGGTTCCCAACGATCAAGGCGAGTTACA
TGATCCCCCATGTTGTGCAAAAAAGCGGTTAGCTCCTTCGGTCCTCCGATCGTTGTCAGAAGTAAGTTGG
CCGCAGTGTTATCACTCATGGTTATGGCAGCACTGCATAATTCTCTTACTGTCATGCCATCCGTAAGATG
CTTTTCTGTGACTGGTGAGTACTCAACCAAGTCATTCTGAGAATAGTGTATGCGGCGACCGAGTTGCTCT
TGCCCGGCGTCAATACGGGATAATACCGCGCCACATAGCAGAACTTTAAAAGTGCTCATCATTGGAAAAC
GTTCTTCGGGGCGAAAACTCTCAAGGATCTTACCGCTGTTGAGATCCAGTTCGATGTAACCCACTCGTGC
ACCCAACTGATCTTCAGCATCTTTTACTTTCACCAGCGTTTCTGGGTGAGCAAAAACAGGAAGGCAAAAT
GCCGCAAAAAAGGGAATAAGGGCGACACGGAAATGTTGAATACTCATACTCTTCCTTTTTCAATATTATT
GAAGCATTTATCAGGGTTATTGTCTCATGAGCGGATACATATTTGAATGTATTTAGAAAAATAAACAAAT
AGGGGTTCCGCGCACATTTCCCCGAAAAGTGCCACCTGACGTCTAAGAAACCATTATTATCATGACATTA
ACCTATAAAAATAGGCGTATCACGAGGCCCTTTCGTC
